>Addgene plasmid #65937 | pTac-E-luci | depositor partial sequence | sequence record 112109 | riboswitch region
GGTGATACCAGCATCGTCTTGATGCCCTTGGCAGCACCCTGCTAAGGAGGTAACAACAAGATG
