>Addgene plasmid #65937 | pTac-E-luci | addgene partial sequence | sequence record 115939 | M13-Rev 5'-CAGGAAACAGCTATGACC-3'
GGTGTGCGGTTACAATTTGGACTTTCCGCCCTTCTTGGCCTTTATGAGGATCTCTCTGATTTTTCTTGCG
TCGAGTTTTCCGGTAAGACCTTTCGGTACTTCGTCCACAAACACAACTCCTCCGCGCAACTTTTTCGCGG
TTGTTACTTGACTGGCGACGTAATCCACGATCTCTTTTTCCGTCATCGTCTTTCCGTGCTCCAAAACAAC
AACGGCGGCGGGAAGTTCACCGGCGTCATCGTCGGGAAGACCTGCCACGCCCGCGTCGAAGATGTTGGGG
TGTTGTAACAATATCGATTCCAATTCAGCGGGGGCCACCTGATATCCTTTGTATTTAATTAAAGACTTCA
AGCGGTCAACTATGAAGAAGTGTTCGTCTTCGTCCCAGTAAGCTATGTCTCCAGAATGTAGCCATCCATC
CTTGTCAATCAAGGCGTTGGTCGCTTCCGGATTGTTTACATAACCGGACATAATCATAGGTCCTCTGACA
CATAATTCGCCTCTCTGATTAACGCCCAGCGTTTTCCCGGTATCCAGATCCACAACCTTCGCTTCAAAAA
ATGGAACAACTTTACCGACCGCGCCCGGTTTATCATCCCCCTCGGGTGTAATCAGAATAGCTGATGTAGT
CTCAGTGAGCCCATATCCTTGTCGTATCCCTGGAAGATGGAAGCGTTTTGCAACCGCTTCCCCGACTTCT
TTCGAAAGAGGTGCGCCCCCAGAAGCAATTTCGTGTAAATTAGATAAATCGTATTTGTCAATCAGAGTGC
TTTTGGCGAAGAATGAAAATAGGGTTGGTACTAGCAACGCACTTTGAATTTTGTAATCCTGAAGGGATCG
TAAAAACAGCTCTTCTTCAAATCTATACATTAAGACGACTCGAAATCCACATATCAAATATCCGAGTGTA
GTAAACATTCCAAAAACCGTGATGGAATGGAACAACACTTAAAATCGCAGTATCCGGAATGATTTGATTG
CCAAAAATAGGATCTCTGGCATGCGAGAATCTGACGCAGGCAGTTCTATGCGGAAGGGCCACACCCTTAG
GTAACCCAGTTAGATC
