>Addgene plasmid #65937 | pTac-E-luci | addgene partial sequence | sequence record 116890 | M13-F20 5'-TGTAAAACGACGGCCAGT-3'
TTAATCATCGGCTCGTATAATGTGTGGGACTCACTATAGGTACCGGTGATACCAGCATCGTCTTGATGCC
CTTGGCAGCACCCTGCTAAGGAGGTAACAACAAGATGGAAGACGCCAAAAACATAAAGAAAGGCCCGGCG
CCATTCTATCCTCTAGAGGATGGAACCGCTGGAGAGCAACTGCATAAGGCTATGAAGAGATACGCCCTGG
TTCCTGGAACAATTGCTTTTACAGATGCACATATCGAGGTGAACATCACGTACGCGGAATACTTCGAAAT
GTCCGTTCGGTTGGCAGAAGCTATGAAACGATATGGGCTGAATACAAATCACAGAATCGTCGTATGCAGT
GAAAACTCTCTTCAATTCTTTATGCCGGTGTTGGGCGCGTTATTTATCGGAGTTGCAGTTGCGCCCGCGA
ACGACATTTATAATGAACGTGAATTGCTCAACAGTATGAACATTTCGCAGCCTACCGTAGTGTTTGTTTC
CAAAAAGGGGTTGCAAAAAATTTTGAACGTGCAAAAAAAATTACCAATAATCCAGAAAATTATTATCATG
GATTCTAAAACGGATTACCAGGGATTTCAGTCGATGTACACGTTCGTCACATCTCATCTACCTCCCGGTT
TTAATGAATACGATTTTGTACCAGAGTCCTTTGATCGTGACAAAACAATTGCACTGATAATGAATTCCTC
TGGATCTACTGGGTTACCTAAGGGTGTGGCCCTTCCGCATAGAACTGCCTGCGTCAGATTCTCGCATGCC
AGAGATCCTATTTTTGGCAATCAAATCATTCCGGATACTGCGATTTTAAGTGTTGTTCCATTCCATCACG
GTTTTTGGAATGTTTACTACACTCGGATATTTGATATGTGGATTTCGAGTCGTCTTAATGTATAGATTTG
AAGAAGAGCTGTTTTTACGATCCCCTTCAGGATTACAAATTCAAGTGCGTTGCTAGTACAACCCCTATTT
TCATTCTTCGCCAAAGCACTCTGATTGACAAATACGATTTATCTAATTTACACAAAATTGCTTCTGGGGG
CGCACCTCTTTCGAAAGAAGTC
