[The description below was written by a language model from this plasmid's Addgene catalogue record.]
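Description:
pTac-E-luci is a bacterial expression plasmid built on the pUC19 backbone (about 3 kb without insert). It is maintained at high copy number in E. coli and selected with ampicillin. As with other pUC-derived vectors, propagation would rely on the high-copy pUC origin and a beta-lactamase resistance gene, although no feature table is supplied to confirm the exact arrangement of these elements.

The payload is an insert of roughly 1.8 kb, listed as synthetic, that encodes luciferase placed under the control of theophylline riboswitch "E". Synthetic theophylline riboswitches of this type generally sit in the 5' untranslated region of the reporter transcript, where an aptamer that binds theophylline is coupled to sequence that affects access to the ribosome binding site, so that adding the ligand changes how much reporter is translated. The record does not explicitly state the promoter. The plasmid name suggests the hybrid trp/lac tac promoter, a strong E. coli promoter, but this is an inference from the name only. The record also does not say which luciferase is used, or whether any tags or terminators are present.

The construct provides a luminescent readout of riboswitch activity in bacteria, allowing gene expression to be compared in the presence and absence of theophylline. It belongs to work characterising a family of synthetic riboswitches and the kinetic trapping mechanism by which they operate, where riboswitch E is one member of that family.
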