Addgene plasmid #65937: pTac-E-luci
Purpose: Theophylline Riboswitch E with luciferase gene
Depositing lab: Justin Gallivan. Depositing organization: Emory University. Publication: A family of synthetic riboswitches adopts a kinetic trapping mechanism. Mishler DM, Gallivan JP. Nucleic Acids Res. 2014 Jun;42(10):6753-61. doi: 10.1093/nar/gku262. Epub 2014 Apr 29. PubMed 24782524.
Backbone
  Vector backbone: pUC19
  Backbone size w/o insert (bp): 3000
  Vector type: Bacterial Expression
Growth in bacteria
  Bacterial resistance: Ampicillin, 100 μg/mL
  Growth temperature: 37°C
  Growth strain: Top10
  Copy number: High Copy
Gene/Insert
  Gene/Insert name: luciferase
  Species: Synthetic
  Insert size (bp): 1800
Terms and licenses: Academic/Nonprofit Terms; Industry Terms: Not Available to Industry
How to cite: pTac-E-luci was a gift from Justin Gallivan (Addgene plasmid # 65937 ; http://n2t.net/addgene:65937 ; RRID:Addgene_65937)
